>Addgene plasmid #103296 | LSB-hsa-miR-1908-5p | depositor full sequence | sequence record 195641 | Full Sequence
AATTGAGGGGATAACGCAGGAAAGAACATGTGAGCAAAAGGCCAGCAAAAGGCCAGGAACCGTAAAAAGG
CCGCGTTGCTGGCGTTTTTCCATAGGCTCCGCCCCCCTGACGAGCATCACAAAAATCGACGCTCAAGTCA
GAGGTGGCGAAACCCGACAGGACTATAAAGATACCAGGCGTTTCCCCCTGGAAGCTCCCTCGTGCGCTCT
CCTGTTCCGACCCTGCCGCTTACCGGATACCTGTCCGCCTTTCTCCCTTCGGGAAGCGTGGCGCTTTCTC
ATAGCTCACGCTGTAGGTATCTCAGTTCGGTGTAGGTCGTTCGCTCCAAGCTGGGCTGTGTGCACGAACC
CCCCGTTCAGCCCGACCGCTGCGCCTTATCCGGTAACTATCGTCTTGAGTCCAACCCGGTAAGACACGAC
TTATCGCCACTGGCAGCAGCCACTGGTAACAGGATTAGCAGAGCGAGGTATGTAGGCGGTGCTACAGAGT
TCTTGAAGTGGTGGCCTAACTACGGCTACACTAGAAGAACAGTATTTGGTATCTGCGCTCTGCTGAAGCC
AGTTACCTTCGGAAAAAGAGTTGGTAGCTCTTGATCCGGCAAACAAACCACCGCTGGTAGCGGTGGTTTT
TTTGTTTGCAAGCAGCAGATTACGCGCAGAAAAAAAGGATCTCAAGAAGATCCTTTGATCTTTTCTACGG
GGTCTGACGCTCAGTGGAACGAAAACTCACGTTAAGGGATTTTGGTCATGAGATTATCAAAAAGGATCTT
CACCTAGATCCTTTTAAATTAAAAATGAAGTTTTAAATCAATCTAAAGTATATATGAGTAAACTTGGTCT
GACAGTTACCAATGCTTAATCAGTGAGGCACCTATCTCAGCGATCTGTCTATTTCGTTCATCCATAGTTG
CCTGACTCCCCGTCGTGTAGATAACTACGATACGGGAGGGCTTACCATCTGGCCCCAGTGCTGCAATGAT
ACCGCGAGAACCACGCTCACCGGCTCCAGATTTATCAGCAATAAACCAGCCAGCCGGAAGGGCCGAGCGC
AGAAGTGGTCCTGCAACTTTATCCGCCTCCATCCAGTCTATTAATTGTTGCCGGGAAGCTAGAGTAAGTA
GTTCGCCAGTTAATAGTTTGCGCAACGTTGTTGCCATTGCTACAGGCATCGTGGTGTCACGCTCGTCGTT
TGGTATGGCTTCATTCAGCTCCGGTTCCCAACGATCAAGGCGAGTTACATGATCCCCCATGTTGTGCAAA
AAAGCGGTTAGCTCCTTCGGTCCTCCGATCGTTGTCAGAAGTAAGTTGGCCGCAGTGTTATCACTCATGG
TTATGGCAGCACTGCATAATTCTCTTACTGTCATGCCATCCGTAAGATGCTTTTCTGTGACTGGTGAGTA
CTCAACCAAGTCATTCTGAGAATAGTGTATGCGGCGACCGAGTTGCTCTTGCCCGGCGTCAATACGGGAT
AATACCGCGCCACATAGCAGAACTTTAAAAGTGCTCATCATTGGAAAACGTTCTTCGGGGCGAAAACTCT
CAAGGATCTTACCGCTGTTGAGATCCAGTTCGATGTAACCCACTCGTGCACCCAACTGATCTTCAGCATC
TTTTACTTTCACCAGCGTTTCTGGGTGAGCAAAAACAGGAAGGCAAAATGCCGCAAAAAAGGGAATAAGG
GCGACACGGAAATGTTGAATACTCATACTCTTCCTTTTTCAATATTATTGAAGCATTTATCAGGGTTATT
GTCTCATGAGCGGATACATATTTGAATGTAGCTCCGAATTTCTCGAGGGCTTGTCGACGACGGCGGTCTC
CGTCGTCAGGATCATGAATTCGACCCGCCTGCCACCATGACCGAGTACAAGCCCACGGTGCGCCTCGCCA
CCCGCGACGACGTCCCCCGGGCCGTACGCACCCTCGCCGCCGCGTTCGCCGACTACCCCGCCACGCGCCA
CACCGTCGACCCGGACCGCCACATCGAGCGGGTCACCGAGCTGCAAGAACTCTTCCTCACGCGCGTCGGG
CTCGACATCGGCAAGGTGTGGGTCGCGGACGACGGCGCCGCGGTGGCGGTCTGGACCACGCCGGAGAGCG
TCGAAGCGGGGGCGGTGTTCGCCGAGATCGGCCCGCGCATGGCCGAGTTGAGCGGTTCCCGGCTGGCCGC
GCAGCAACAGATGGAAGGCCTCCTGGCGCCGCACCGGCCCAAGGAGCCCGCGTGGTTCCTGGCCACCGTC
GGCGTCTCGCCCGACCACCAGGGCAAGGGTCTGGGCAGCGCCGTCGTGCTCCCCGGAGTGGAGGCGGCCG
AGCGCGCCGGGGTGCCCGCCTTCCTGGAGACATCCGCGCCCCGCAACCTCCCCTTCTACGAGCGGCTCGG
CTTCACCGTCACCGCCGACGTCGAGGTGCCCGAAGGACCGCGCACCTGGTGCATGACCCGCAAGCCCGGT
GCCTGATACGCGTGAATTCACTCCTCAGGTGCAGGCTGCCTATCAGAAGGTGGTGGCTGGTGTGGCCAAT
GCCCTGGCTCACAAATACCACTGAGATCTTTTTCCCTCTGCCAAAAATTATGGGGACATCATGAAGCCCC
TTGAGCATCTGACTTCTGGCTAATAAAGGAAATTTATTTTCATTGCAATAGTGTGTTGGAATTTTTTGTG
TCTCTCACTCGGAAGGACATATGGGAGGGCAAATCATTTAAAACATCAGAATGAGTATTTGGTTTAGAGT
TTGGCAACATATGCCCATATGCTGGCTGCCATGAACAAAGGTTGGCTATAAAGAGGTCATCAGTATATGA
AACAGCCCCCTGCTGTCCATTCCTTATTCCATAGAAAAGCCTTGACTTGAGGTTAGATTTTTTTTATATT
TTGTTTTGTGTTATTTTTTTCTTTAACATCCCTAAAATTTTCCTTACATGTTTTACTAGCCAGATTTTTC
CTCCTCTCCTGACTACTCCCAGTCATAGCTGTCCCTCTTCTCTTATGGAGATCCCTCGACCTGCAGCCCA
AGCTTGAATTCTCTAGAATTACCCTGTTATCCCTATGCTTGGTTTACCGAGCTCTTATTGGTTTTCAAAC
TTCATTGACTGTGCCCAACGCGCCTGGGAGCTCACGGGGACAGCCCCCCCCCAAAGCCCCCAGGGATGTA
ATTACGTCCCTCCCCCGCTAGGGGGCAGCAGCGAGCCGCCCGGGGCTCCGCTCCGGTCCGGCGCTCCCCC
CGCATCCCCGAGCCGGCAGCGTGCGGGGACAGCCCGGGCACGGGGAAGGTGGCACGGGATCGCTTTCCTC
TGAACGCTTCTCGCTGCTCTTTGAGCCTGCAGACACCTGGGGGGATACGGGGAAAAAGCTAGGCTGAAAG
ACCGGTTCTTAGAATGACACGCGCCTGGGAGCTCACGGGGACAGCCCCCCCCCAAAGCCCCCAGGGATGT
AATTACGTCCCTCCCCCGCTAGGGGGCAGCAGCGAGCCGCCCGGGGCTCCGCTCCGGTCCGGCGCTCCCC
CCGCATCCCCGAGCCGGCAGCGTGCGGGGACAGCCCGGGCACGGGGAAGGTGGCACGGGATCGCTTTCCT
CTGAACGCTTCTCGCTGCTCTTTGAGCCTGCAGACACCTGGGGGGATACGGGGAAAAAGCTAACTTCTGA
GACGACAACTTTGTATAGAAAAGTTGGCTCCGAATTCGCCCTTGACAGCAGAGATCCAGTTTGGTTAATT
AATTGGCTCCGGTGCCCGTCAGTGGGCAGAGCGCACATCGCCCACAGTCCCCGAGAAGTTGTGGGGAGGG
GTCGGCAATTGAACCGGTGCCTAGAGAAGGTGGCGCGGGGTAAACTGGGAAAGTGATGTCGTGTACTGGC
TCCGCCTTTTTCCCGAGGGTGGGGGAGAACCGTATATAAGTGCAGTAGTCGCCGTGAACGTTCTTTTTCG
CAACGGGTTTGCCGCCAGAACACAGGTAAGTGCCGTGTGTGGTTCCCGCGGGCCTGGCCTCTTTACGGGT
TATGGCCCTTGCGTGCCTTGAATTACTTCCACCTGGCTGCAGTACGTGATTCTTGATCCCGAGCTTCGGG
TTGGAAGTGGGTGGGAGAGTTCGAGGCCTTGCGCTTAAGGAGCCCCTTCGCCTCGTGCTTGAGTTGAGGC
CTGGCCTGGGCGCTGGGGCCGCCGCGTGCGAATCTGGTGGCACCTTCGCGCCTGTCTCGCTGCTTTCGAT
AAGTCTCTAGCCATTTAAAATTTTTGATGACCTGCTGCGACGCTTTTTTTCTGGCAAGATAGTCTTGTAA
ATGCGGGCCAAGATCTGCACACTGGTATTTCGGTTTTTGGGGCCGCGGGCGGCGACGGGGCCCGTGCGTC
CCAGCGCACATGTTCGGCGAGGCGGGGCCTGCGAGCGCGGCCACCGAGAATCGGACGGGGGTAGTCTCAA
GCTGGCCGGCCTGCTCTGGTGCCTGGCCTCGCGCCGCCGTGTATCGCCCCGCCCTGGGCGGCAAGGCTGG
CCCGGTCGGCACCAGTTGCGTGAGCGGAAAGATGGCCGCTTCCCGGCCCTGCTGCAGGGAGCTCAAAATG
GAGGACGCGGCGCTCGGGAGAGCGGGCGGGTGAGTCACCCACACAAAGGAAAAGGGCCTTTCCGTCCTCA
GCCGTCGCTTCATGTGACTCCACGGAGTACCGGGCGCCGTCCAGGCACCTCGATTAGTTCTCGAGCTTTT
GGAGTACGTCGTCTTTAGGTTGGGGGGAGGGGTTTTATGCGATGGAGTTTCCCCACACTGAGTGGGTGGA
GACTGAAGTTAGGCCAGCTTGGCACTTGATGTAATTCTCCTTGGAATTTGCCCTTTTTGAGTTTGGATCT
TGGTTCATTCTCAAGCCTCAGACAGTGGTTCAAAGTTTTTTTCTTCCATTTCAGGTGTCGTGAGAAGGGC
GAATTCGACCCAAGTTTGTACAAAAAAGCAGGCTGGATCCAGGTGCCACCATGGTGAGCGAGCTGATTAA
GGAGAACATGCACATGAAGCTGTACATGGAGGGCACCGTGAACAACCACCACTTCAAGTGCACATCCGAG
GGCGAAGGCAAGCCCTACGAGGGCACCCAGACCATGAGAATCAAGGCGGTCGAGGGCGGCCCTCTCCCCT
TCGCCTTCGACATCCTGGCTACCAGCTTCATGTACGGCAGCAAAACCTTCATCAACCACACCCAGGGCAT
CCCCGACTTCTTTAAGCAGTCCTTCCCCGAGGGCTTCACATGGGAGAGAGTCACCACATACGAAGATGGG
GGCGTGCTGACCGCTACCCAGGACACCAGCCTCCAGGACGGCTGCCTCATCTACAACGTCAAGATCAGAG
GGGTGAACTTCCCATCCAACGGCCCTGTGATGCAGAAGAAAACACTCGGCTGGGAGGCCTCCACCGAGAC
ACTGTACCCCGCTGACGGCGGCCTGGAAGGCAGAGCCGACATGGCCCTGAAGCTCGTGGGCGGGGGCCAC
CTGATCTGCAACCTTAAGACCACATACAGATCCAAGAAACCCGCTAAGAACCTCAAGATGCCCGGCGTCT
ACTATGTGGACAGGAGACTGGAAAGAATCAAGGAGGCCGACAAAGAGACATACGTCGAGCAGCACGAGGT
GGCTGTGGCCAGATACTGCGACCTCCCTAGCAAACTGGGGCACAAACTTAATTGAGAATTCTACCACCCA
GCTTTCTTGTACAAAGTGGTACGTCTCAAGACCAGAGGTCTCTGCTTTACGTTTGGACCAATCGCCGTCC
CCGCCGGACCAATCGCCGTCCCCGCCGGACCAATCGCCGTCCCCGCCGGACCAATCGCCGTCCCCGCCGC
AACCAGAAGAGACCTGTGCTTCACTCCTCAGGTGCAGGCTGCCTATCAGAAGGTGGTGGCTGGTGTGGCC
AATGCCCTGGCTCACAAATACCACTGAGATCTTTTTCCCTCTGCCAAAAATTATGGGGACATCATGAAGC
CCCTTGAGCATCTGACTTCTGGCTAATAAAGGAAATTTATTTTCATTGCAATAGTGTGTTGGAATTTTTT
GTGTCTCTCACTCGGAAGGACATATGGGAGGGCAAATCATTTAAAACATCAGAATGAGTATTTGGTTTAG
AGTTTGGCAACATATGCCCATATGCTGGCTGCCATGAACAAAGGTTGGCTATAAAGAGGTCATCAGTATA
TGAAACAGCCCCCTGCTGTCCATTCCTTATTCCATAGAAAAGCCTTGACTTGAGGTTAGATTTTTTTTAT
ATTTTGTTTTGTGTTATTTTTTTCTTTAACATCCCTAAAATTTTCCTTACATGTTTTACTAGCCAGATTT
TTCCTCCTCTCCTGACTACTCCCAGTCATAGCTGTCCCTCTTCTCTTATGGAGATCCCGAGCGGTGCGTT
TTTATGCTTGTAGTATTGTATAATGTTTTTAAGATCCAAGCTTCTGACCTCTTCTCTTCCTCCCACAGGG
CCTCGAGACAATTGCATCGATGGTACCAGTGAAAGTCTGCAATGAATTCGAGTTGGCGCGCCTGTCATTC
TAAATCTCTCTTTCAGCCTAAAGCTTTTTCCCCGTATCCCCCCAGGTGTCTGCAGGCTCAAAGAGCAGCG
AGAAGCGTTCAGAGGAAAGCGATCCCGTGCCACCTTCCCCGTGCCCGGGCTGTCCCCGCACGCTGCCGGC
TCGGGGATGCGGGGGGAGCGCCGGACCGGAGCGGAGCCCCGGGCGGCTCGCTGCTGCCCCCTAGCGGGGG
AGGGACGTAATTACATCCCTGGGGGCTTTGGGAGGGGGCTGTCCCCGTGAGCTCCCAGGCGCGCCTGTCA
TTCTAAATCTCTCTTTCAGCCTAAAGCTTTTTCCCCGTATCCCCCCAGGTGTCTGCAGGCTCAAAGAGCA
GCGAGAAGCGTTCAGAGGAAAGCGATCCCGTGCCACCTTCCCCGTGCCCGGGCTGTCCCCGCACGCTGCC
GGCTCGGGGATGCGGGGGGAGCGCCGGACCGGAGCGGAGCCCCGGGCGGCTCGCTGCTGCCCCCTAGCGG
GGGAGGGACGTAATTACATCCCTGGGGGCTTTGGGGGGGGGCTGTCCCCGTGAGCTCCCAGGCGCGCCAA
CTCGGTACCGTATCGATGTCGACGTTAACGCTAGTGATATCAACTTTGTATAGAAAAGTTGGCTCCGAAT
TCGCCCTTGACAGCAGAGATCCAGTTTGGTTAATTAATTGGCTCCGGTGCCCGTCAGTGGGCAGAGCGCA
CATCGCCCACAGTCCCCGAGAAGTTGTGGGGAGGGGTCGGCAATTGAACCGGTGCCTAGAGAAGGTGGCG
CGGGGTAAACTGGGAAAGTGATGTCGTGTACTGGCTCCGCCTTTTTCCCGAGGGTGGGGGAGAACCGTAT
ATAAGTGCAGTAGTCGCCGTGAACGTTCTTTTTCGCAACGGGTTTGCCGCCAGAACACAGGTAAGTGCCG
TGTGTGGTTCCCGCGGGCCTGGCCTCTTTACGGGTTATGGCCCTTGCGTGCCTTGAATTACTTCCACCTG
GCTGCAGTACGTGATTCTTGATCCCGAGCTTCGGGTTGGAAGTGGGTGGGAGAGTTCGAGGCCTTGCGCT
TAAGGAGCCCCTTCGCCTCGTGCTTGAGTTGAGGCCTGGCCTGGGCGCTGGGGCCGCCGCGTGCGAATCT
GGTGGCACCTTCGCGCCTGTCTCGCTGCTTTCGATAAGTCTCTAGCCATTTAAAATTTTTGATGACCTGC
TGCGACGCTTTTTTTCTGGCAAGATAGTCTTGTAAATGCGGGCCAAGATCTGCACACTGGTATTTCGGTT
TTTGGGGCCGCGGGCGGCGACGGGGCCCGTGCGTCCCAGCGCACATGTTCGGCGAGGCGGGGCCTGCGAG
CGCGGCCACCGAGAATCGGACGGGGGTAGTCTCAAGCTGGCCGGCCTGCTCTGGTGCCTGGCCTCGCGCC
GCCGTGTATCGCCCCGCCCTGGGCGGCAAGGCTGGCCCGGTCGGCACCAGTTGCGTGAGCGGAAAGATGG
CCGCTTCCCGGCCCTGCTGCAGGGAGCTCAAAATGGAGGACGCGGCGCTCGGGAGAGCGGGCGGGTGAGT
CACCCACACAAAGGAAAAGGGCCTTTCCGTCCTCAGCCGTCGCTTCATGTGACTCCACGGAGTACCGGGC
GCCGTCCAGGCACCTCGATTAGTTCTCGAGCTTTTGGAGTACGTCGTCTTTAGGTTGGGGGGAGGGGTTT
TATGCGATGGAGTTTCCCCACACTGAGTGGGTGGAGACTGAAGTTAGGCCAGCTTGGCACTTGATGTAAT
TCTCCTTGGAATTTGCCCTTTTTGAGTTTGGATCTTGGTTCATTCTCAAGCCTCAGACAGTGGTTCAAAG
TTTTTTTCTTCCATTTCAGGTGTCGTGAGAAGGGCGAATTCGACCCAAGTTTGTACAAAAAAGCAGGCTC
GCCACCATGGTGAGCAAGGGCGAGGAGCTGTTCACCGGGGTGGTGCCCATCCTGGTCGAGCTGGACGGCG
ACGTAAACGGCCACAAGTTCAGCGTGAGGGGCGAGGGCGAGGGCGATGCCACCAACGGCAAGCTGACCCT
GAAGTTCATCTGCACCACCGGCAAGCTGCCCGTGCCCTGGCCCACCCTCGTGACCACCCTGAGCCACGGC
GTGCAGTGCTTCGCCCGCTACCCCGACCACATGAAGCAGCACGACTTCTTCAAGTCCGCCATGCCCGAAG
GCTACGTCCAGGAGCGCACCATCTTCTTCAAGGACGACGGCACCTACAAGACCCGCGCCGAGGTGAAGTT
CGAGGGCGACACCCTAGTGAACCGCATCGAGCTGAAGGGCGTCGACTTCAAGGAGGACGGCAACATCCTG
GGGCACAAGCTGGAGTACAACTTCAACAGCCACAACATCTATATCATGGCCGTCAAGCAGAAGAACGGCA
TCAAGGTGAACTTCAAGATCCGCCACAACGTGGAGGACGGCAGCGTGCAGCTCGCCGACCACTACCAGCA
GAACACCCCCATCGGCGACGGCCCCGTGCTGCTGCCCGACAGCCACTACCTGAGCACCCAGTCCGTGCTG
AGCAAAGACCCCAACGAGAAGCGCGATCACATGGTCCTGCTGGAGTTCCGCACCGCCGCCGGGATCACTC
TCGGCATGGACGAGCTGTACAAGTAATACCACCCAGCTTTCTTGTACAAAGTGGTACGCGTGAATTCACT
CCTCAGGTGCAGGCTGCCTATCAGAAGGTGGTGGCTGGTGTGGCCAATGCCCTGGCTCACAAATACCACT
GAGATCTTTTTCCCTCTGCCAAAAATTATGGGGACATCATGAAGCCCCTTGAGCATCTGACTTCTGGCTA
ATAAAGGAAATTTATTTTCATTGCAATAGTGTGTTGGAATTTTTTGTGTCTCTCACTCGGAAGGACATAT
GGGAGGGCAAATCATTTAAAACATCAGAATGAGTATTTGGTTTAGAGTTTGGCAACATATGCCCATATGC
TGGCTGCCATGAACAAAGGTTGGCTATAAAGAGGTCATCAGTATATGAAACAGCCCCCTGCTGTCCATTC
CTTATTCCATAGAAAAGCCTTGACTTGAGGTTAGATTTTTTTTATATTTTGTTTTGTGTTATTTTTTTCT
TTAACATCCCTAAAATTTTCCTTACATGTTTTACTAGCCAGATTTTTCCTCCTCTCCTGACTACTCCCAG
TCATAGCTGTCCCTCTTCTCTTATGGAGATCCCTCGACCTGCAGCCCAAGCTTGGCGTAATCATGGTCAT
AGCTGTTTCCTGTGTGAAATTGTTATCCGCTCACAATTCCACACAACATACGAGCCGGAAGCATAAAGTG
TAAAGCCTGGGGTGCCTAATGAGTGAGCTAACTCACATTAATTGCGTTGCGCTCACTGCCCGCTTTCCAG
TCGGGAAACCTGTCGTGCCAGCGGATCGACAGTACTAAGCTTGGTCTAATACCCAATCTCTCGTCTTATC
CAGATGTTTTATACGCCTCTGGCCCGTGTCTCAAAATCTCTGATGTTACATTGCACAAGATAAAATAATA
TCATCATGAACAATAAAACTGTCTGCTTACATAAACAGTAATACAAGGGGTGTTATGAGCCATATTCAAC
GGGAAACGTCGAGGCCGCGATTAAATTCCAACATGGATGCTGATTTATATGGGTATAAATGGGCTCGCGA
TAATGTCGGGCAATCAGGTGCGACAATCTATCGCTTGTATGGGAAGCCCGATGCGCCAGAGTTGTTTCTG
AAACATGGCAAAGGTAGCGTTGCCAATGATGTTACAGATGAGATGGTCAGACTAAACTGGCTGACGGAAT
TTATGCCTCTTCCGACCATCAAGCATTTTATCCGTACTCCTGATGATGCATGGTTACTCACCACTGCGAT
CCCCGGAAAAACAGCATTCCAGGTATTAGAAGAATATCCTGATTCAGGTGAAAATATTGTTGATGCGCTG
GCAGTGTTCCTGCGCCGGTTGCATTCGATTCCTGTTTGTAATTGTCCTTTTAACAGCGATCGCGTATTTC
GTCTCGCTCAGGCGCAATCACGAATGAATAACGGTTTGGTTGATGCGAGTGATTTTGATGACGAGCGTAA
TGGCTGGCCTGTTGAACAAGTCTGGAAAGAAATGCATAAACTTTTGCCATTCTCACCGGATTCAGTCGTC
ACTCATGGTGATTTCTCACTTGATAACCTTATTTTTGACGAGGGGAAATTAATAGGTTGTATTGATGTTG
GACGAGTCGGAATCGCAGACCGATACCAGGATCTTGCCATCCTATGGAACTGCCTCGGTGAGTTTTCTCC
TTCATTACAGAAACGGCTTTTTCAAAAATATGGTATTGATAATCCTGATATGAATAAATTGCAGTTTCAT
TTGATGCTCGATGAGTTTTTCTAATCAGAATTGGTTAATTGGTTGTAACACTGGCAGAGCATTACGCTGA
CTTGACGGGACGGCGCAAGCTCATGACCAAAATCCCTTAACGTGAGTTACGCGTCGTTCCACTGAGCGTC
AGAGGTATCACTAGTATTACAGAGGTAAGTTATAACAGTCGCCTAACCC
Features (pLannotate 1.2.2; 28 found; start..end, strand, type, name):
     87..675     -  rep_origin     ori: high-copy-number ColE1/pMB1/pBR322/pUC origin of replication
    846..1706    -  CDS            AmpR: β-lactamase; bla; confers resistance to ampicillin, carbenicillin, and related antibiotics
   1707..1778    -  promoter       AmpR promoter: bla
   1857..2456    +  CDS            PuroR: puromycin N-acetyltransferase; pac from Streptomyces alboniger; confers resistance to puromycin
   2461..2541    +  CDS            HBB (fragment): HBB_PONPY - Experimental evidence at transcript level: Swiss-Prot protein existence level 2. Involved in oxygen transport from the lung to the various peripheral tissues. From Pongo pygmaeus (Bornean orangutan).
   2612..2667    +  polyA_signal   β-globin poly(A) signal: rabbit β-globin polyadenylation signal (Gil and Proudfoot, 1987)
   3646..3666    +  protein_bind   attB4: mutant version of attB; core recombination site for the Gateway® BP reaction BP Clonase™
   3734..3945    +  promoter       EF-1α core promoter: core promoter for human elongation factor EF-1α
   3946..4884    +  intron         EF-1α intron A: intron upstream of the start codon of human EF-1α
   4911..4931    +  protein_bind   attB1: mutant version of attB; core recombination site for the Gateway® BP reaction BP Clonase™
   4951..5646    +  CDS            mKate2: mKate2 is a basic (constitutively fluorescent) red fluorescent protein published in 2009, derived from Entacmaea quadricolor. It is reported to be a rapidly-maturing monomer with moderate acid sensitivity.
   5666..5690    -  protein_bind   attB2: mutant version of attB; recombination site for the Gateway® BP reaction BP Clonase™
   5830..5904    +  CDS            HBB (fragment): HBB_PONPY - Experimental evidence at transcript level: Swiss-Prot protein existence level 2. Involved in oxygen transport from the lung to the various peripheral tissues. From Pongo pygmaeus (Bornean orangutan).
   5975..6030    +  polyA_signal   β-globin poly(A) signal: rabbit β-globin polyadenylation signal (Gil and Proudfoot, 1987)
   6414..6439    +  misc_feature   SA: splice acceptor site
   7111..7131    +  protein_bind   attB4: mutant version of attB; core recombination site for the Gateway® BP reaction BP Clonase™
   7199..7410    +  promoter       EF-1α core promoter: core promoter for human elongation factor EF-1α
   7411..8349    +  intron         EF-1α intron A: intron upstream of the start codon of human EF-1α
   8376..8396    +  protein_bind   attB1: mutant version of attB; core recombination site for the Gateway® BP reaction BP Clonase™
   8407..9123    +  CDS            EBFP2: EBFP2 is a basic (constitutively fluorescent) blue fluorescent protein published in 2007, derived from Aequorea victoria. It is reported to be a rapidly-maturing monomer with moderate acid sensitivity.
   9131..9155    -  protein_bind   attB2: mutant version of attB; recombination site for the Gateway® BP reaction BP Clonase™
   9159..9239    +  CDS            HBB (fragment): HBB_PONPY - Experimental evidence at transcript level: Swiss-Prot protein existence level 2. Involved in oxygen transport from the lung to the various peripheral tissues. From Pongo pygmaeus (Bornean orangutan).
   9310..9365    +  polyA_signal   β-globin poly(A) signal: rabbit β-globin polyadenylation signal (Gil and Proudfoot, 1987)
   9748..9770    -  protein_bind   lac operator (fragment): The lac repressor binds to the lac operator to inhibit transcription in E. coli. This inhibition can be relieved by adding lactose or isopropyl-β-D-thiogalactopyranoside (IPTG). lac repressor encoded by lacI
   9774..9804    -  promoter       lac promoter: promoter for the E. coli lac operon
   9819..9840    -  protein_bind   CAP binding site: CAP binding activates transcription in the presence of cAMP. E. coli catabolite activator protein
   9853..9892    -  CDS            lacI (fragment): lac repressor; lacI; The lac repressor binds to the lac operator to inhibit transcription in E. coli. This inhibition can be relieved by adding lactose or isopropyl-β-D-thiogalactopyranoside (IPTG).
  10065..10874   +  CDS            KanR: aminoglycoside phosphotransferase; aph(3')-Ia; confers resistance to kanamycin in bacteria or G418 (Geneticin®) in eukaryotes
