[The description below was written by a language model from this plasmid's Addgene catalogue record and pLannotate feature annotations shown in this document.]
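Description:
LSB-hsa-miR-1908-5p is a mammalian expression plasmid of about 11 kb built on the Low Sensor Backbone (LSB) and designed as a two-colour fluorescent sensor of microRNA activity. In bacteria it replicates from a high-copy ColE1/pUC-type origin and carries both a β-lactamase gene and an aph(3')-Ia kanamycin resistance gene, so it is selected with ampicillin and kanamycin together. A puromycin N-acetyltransferase coding sequence followed by a rabbit β-globin polyadenylation signal is also present and, according to the depositor, allows puromycin selection in mammalian cells. The feature table does not annotate a promoter directly upstream of it.

The payload consists of two parallel transcription units, each driven by the human EF-1α core promoter with its intron A and terminated by a β-globin poly(A) signal. Both are flanked by Gateway attB4, attB1 and attB2 sites left over from assembly. The first unit expresses the red fluorescent protein mKate2, and its 3' UTR carries the target sequence for human miR-1908-5p. This target is not separately annotated, but it would lie in the unannotated stretch between the mKate2 cassette and its poly(A) region. The second unit expresses the blue protein EBFP2 without a miRNA target and serves as an internal reference for plasmid dose and expression. When miR-1908-5p is active in the transfected cell, mKate2 output is repressed relative to EBFP2, so the red-to-blue ratio gives a readout of miRNA activity.

The depositor notes that the repeated poly(A) elements make the plasmid inherently unstable. The physical plasmid also differs slightly from the deposited sequence, including short insertions flanking the puromycin coding region that do not impair selection.
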