Addgene plasmid #103296: LSB-hsa-miR-1908-5p
Purpose: Used to sense miRNA activity using fluorescence based tools. hsa-miR-1908-5p target in 3' UTR of of mKate. miRNA activity can be measured by the repression of mKate2 relative to EBFP2 fluorescent proteins . Plasmid is inherently unstable; please see Depositor Comments
Depositing lab: Ron Weiss. Depositing organization: Massachusetts Institute of Technology. Publication: A mixed antagonistic/synergistic miRNA repression model enables accurate predictions of multi-input miRNA sensor activity. Gam JJ, Babb J, Weiss R. Nat Commun. 2018 Jun 22;9(1):2430. doi: 10.1038/s41467-018-04575-0. PubMed 29934631.
Backbone
  Vector backbone: Low Sensor Backbone (LSB)
  Vector type: Mammalian Expression, Synthetic Biology
Growth in bacteria
  Bacterial resistance: Ampicillin and Kanamycin, 100 & 50 μg/mL
  Growth temperature: 30°C
  Growth strain: NEB Stable
  Copy number: High Copy
Gene/Insert
  Gene/Insert name: hsa-miR-1908-5p target
  Species: H. sapiens (human)
  Entrez Gene: MIR1908 (a.k.a. MIRN1908, hsa-mir-1908)
  Promoter: EF-1a
  Cloning method: Gibson Cloning
Terms and licenses: Academic/Nonprofit Terms; Industry Terms: Not Available to Industry
Depositor comments: Please note that this plasmid is inherently unstable due to a repeating poly A element. We recommend performing a diagnostic digest on multiple colonies upon receipt. The depositors would like to note the presence of several discrepancies between the depositor sequence and physical plasmid sequence. In particular, the sequences upstream and downstream of the puromycin coding region have 10 bp insertions which do not affect the ability to perform puromycin selection. The sequences for those regions within the physical plasmids are as follows: Upstream of Puro: GAATTCGACCGCCTGTCTCAAGGTGCCACC; Downstream of Puro: GCTTTGAGACTACGCGTGAATTCACTCCTC.
How to cite: LSB-hsa-miR-1908-5p was a gift from Ron Weiss (Addgene plasmid # 103296 ; http://n2t.net/addgene:103296 ; RRID:Addgene_103296)
