>Addgene plasmid #103296 | LSB-hsa-miR-1908-5p | depositor partial sequence | sequence record 195642 | hsa-miR-1908-5p target
GACCAATCGCCGTCCCCGCCG
