>Addgene plasmid #103296 | LSB-hsa-miR-1908-5p | addgene partial sequence | sequence record 270327 | mKate2-F 5'-ACCCGCTAAGAACCTCAAGA-3'
GGCCGACAAAGAGACATACGTCGAGCAGCACGAGGTGGCTGTGGCCAGATACTGCGACCTCCCTAGCAAA
CTGGGGCACAAACTTAATTGAGAATTCTACCACCCAGCTTTCTTGTACAAAGTGGTACGTCTCAAGACCA
GAGGTCTCTGCTTTACGTTTGGACCAATCGCCGTCCCCGCCGGACCAATCGCCGTCCCCGCCGGACCAAT
CGCCGTCCCCGCCGGACCAATCGCCGTCCCCGCCGCAACCAGAAGAGACCTGTGCTTCACTCCTCAGGTG
CAGGCTGCCTATCAGAAGGTGGTGGCTGGTGTGGCCAATGCCCTGGCTCACAAATACCACTGAGATCTTT
TTCCCTCTGCCAAAAATTATGGGGACATCATGAAGCCCCTTGAGCATCTGACTTCTGGCTAATAAAGGAA
ATTTATTTTCATTGCAATAGTGTGTTGGAATTTTTTGTGTCTCTCACTCGGAAGGACATATGGGAGGGCA
AATCATTTAAAACATCAGAATGAGTATTTGGTTTAGAGTTTGGCAACATATGCCCATATGCTGGCTGCCA
TGAACAAAGGTTGGCTATAAAGAGGTCATCAGTATATGAAACAGCCCCCTGCTGTCCATTCCTTATTCCA
TA
